Addgene plasmid #131218: pOVC1_X_EcSSPB-micro
Purpose: Expresses EcSSPB-nano (Escherichia coli) preceded by restriction sites
Depositing lab: Harald Janovjak. Depositing organization: Monash University. Publication: Engineering Strategy and Vector Library for the Rapid Generation of Modular Light-Controlled Protein-Protein Interactions. Tichy AM, Gerrard EJ, Legrand JMD, Hobbs RM, Janovjak H. J Mol Biol. 2019 May 29. pii: S0022-2836(19)30317-1. doi: 10.1016/j.jmb.2019.05.033. PubMed 31150735.
Backbone
  Vector backbone: pcDNA3.1-
  Backbone manufacturer: Invitrogen
  Backbone size w/o insert (bp): 5318
  Vector type: Mammalian Expression
  Selectable markers: Neomycin (select with G418)
Growth in bacteria
  Bacterial resistance: Ampicillin, 100 μg/mL
  Growth temperature: 37°C
  Growth strain: DH5alpha
  Copy number: High Copy
Gene/Insert
  Gene/Insert name: EcSSPB-micro
  Species: E. coli
  Insert size (bp): 384
  Promoter: CMV
  Cloning method: Restriction Enzyme; 5′ cloning site XmaI (not destroyed); 3′ cloning site XmaI (not destroyed)
  Sequencing primers: 5′ CMV_F (CGCAAATGGGCGGTAGGCGTG); 3′ pcDNA_R (CAACAGATGGCTGGCAAC)
Terms and licenses: Academic/Nonprofit Terms; Industry Terms: Not Available to Industry
How to cite: pOVC1_X_EcSSPB-micro was a gift from Harald Janovjak (Addgene plasmid # 131218 ; http://n2t.net/addgene:131218 ; RRID:Addgene_131218)
