[The description below was written by a language model from this plasmid's Addgene catalogue record and pLannotate feature annotations shown in this document.]
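Description:
pOVC1_X_EcSSPB-micro is a mammalian expression plasmid built on the pcDNA3.1(-) backbone, belonging to a vector library designed for rapid assembly of modular light-controlled protein-protein interactions. It is maintained in E. coli as a high-copy plasmid through a ColE1/pUC-type origin with ampicillin resistance (AmpR under its own bla promoter). It also carries an f1 origin for single-stranded DNA production. For selection in mammalian cells, an SV40 early promoter drives the neomycin phosphotransferase gene, terminated by an SV40 poly(A) signal, which allows G418 selection of stable transfectants.

The payload is a 384 bp insert encoding a variant of the E. coli adaptor protein SspB. It sits downstream of the CMV immediate-early enhancer and promoter and upstream of the bGH polyadenylation signal, and a T7 promoter lies just before the coding region. The automated annotation matches this CDS to the Haemophilus influenzae SspB homologue as a fragment, whereas the catalogue lists the species as E. coli. The plasmid name and insert field call the variant "micro", but the purpose line says "nano", so the record is internally inconsistent on which affinity variant is present.

SspB variants of this kind are commonly used as the binding partner in light-inducible dimerisation systems. According to the record, the coding sequence is preceded by restriction sites. The "X" in the name probably marks this upstream position, where a protein of interest could be cloned to create an N-terminal fusion to SspB, although the record does not say so. XmaI sites flank the insert and were retained. Short annotated fragments such as the HIV-1 LTR, ble, lacI and bom hits are probably backbone remnants or annotation artefacts rather than functional elements.
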