Features (pLannotate 1.2.2; 20 found; start..end, strand, type, name):
     91..470     +  enhancer       CMV enhancer: human cytomegalovirus immediate early enhancer
    471..674     +  promoter       CMV promoter: human cytomegalovirus (CMV) immediate early promoter
    670..703     +  LTR            5' LTR (truncated) (fragment): truncated 5' long terminal repeat (LTR) from HIV-1
    719..737     +  promoter       T7 promoter: promoter for bacteriophage T7 RNA polymerase
    793..1128    +  CDS            sspB (fragment): SSPB_HAEIN - Experimental evidence at protein level: Swiss-Prot protein existence level 1. Also stimulates degradation of the N-terminus of RseA (residues 1-108, alone or in complex with sigma-E) by ClpX-ClpP in a non-ssrA-mediated fashion. From Haemophilus influenzae (strain ATCC 51907 / DSM 11121 / KW20 / Rd).
   1159..1383    +  polyA_signal   bGH poly(A) signal: bovine growth hormone polyadenylation signal
   1387..1408    +  promoter       SV40 promoter (fragment): SV40 enhancer and early promoter
   1429..1857    +  rep_origin     f1 ori (sequence partly withheld): f1 bacteriophage origin of replication; arrow indicates direction of (+) strand synthesis
   1871..2200    +  promoter       SV40 promoter: SV40 enhancer and early promoter
   2267..3058    +  CDS            neo: KKA2_KLEPN - Also known as kan, nptII. Experimental evidence at protein level: Swiss-Prot protein existence level 1. Resistance to kanamycin, neomycin, paromomycin, ribostamycin, butirosin and gentamicin B. From Klebsiella pneumoniae.
   3082..3240    +  CDS            ble (fragment): BLE_KLEPN - Experimental evidence at protein level: Swiss-Prot protein existence level 1. Binding protein with a strong affinity to the bleomycin family of antibiotics. Binds to CL990; an antimitotic-antibiotic compound. From Klebsiella pneumoniae.
   3235..3356    +  polyA_signal   SV40 poly(A) signal: SV40 polyadenylation signal
   3429..3445    -  protein_bind   lac operator: The lac repressor binds to the lac operator to inhibit transcription in E. coli. This inhibition can be relieved by adding lactose or isopropyl-β-D-thiogalactopyranoside (IPTG). lac repressor encoded by lacI
   3453..3483    -  promoter       lac promoter: promoter for the E. coli lac operon
   3498..3519    -  protein_bind   CAP binding site: CAP binding activates transcription in the presence of cAMP. E. coli catabolite activator protein
   3532..3624    -  CDS            lacI (fragment): lac repressor; lacI; The lac repressor binds to the lac operator to inhibit transcription in E. coli. This inhibition can be relieved by adding lactose or isopropyl-β-D-thiogalactopyranoside (IPTG).
   3807..4395    -  rep_origin     ori: high-copy-number ColE1/pMB1/pBR322/pUC origin of replication
   4566..5426    -  CDS            AmpR: β-lactamase; bla; confers resistance to ampicillin, carbenicillin, and related antibiotics
   5427..5531    -  promoter       AmpR promoter: bla
   5590..5642    -  misc_feature   bom (fragment): basis of mobility region from pBR322
>Addgene plasmid #131218 | pOVC1_X_EcSSPB-micro | addgene full sequence | sequence record 257008 | Addgene NGS Result
GGCAAGGCTTGACCGACAATTGCATGAAGAATCTGCTTAGGGTTAGGCGTTTTGCGCTGCTTCGCGATGT
ACGGGCCAGATATACGCGTTGACATTGATTATTGACTAGTTATTAATAGTAATCAATTACGGGGTCATTA
GTTCATAGCCCATATATGGAGTTCCGCGTTACATAACTTACGGTAAATGGCCCGCCTGGCTGACCGCCCA
ACGACCCCCGCCCATTGACGTCAATAATGACGTATGTTCCCATAGTAACGCCAATAGGGACTTTCCATTG
ACGTCAATGGGTGGAGTATTTACGGTAAACTGCCCACTTGGCAGTACATCAAGTGTATCATATGCCAAGT
ACGCCCCCTATTGACGTCAATGACGGTAAATGGCCCGCCTGGCATTATGCCCAGTACATGACCTTATGGG
ACTTTCCTACTTGGCAGTACATCTACGTATTAGTCATCGCTATTACCATGGTGATGCGGTTTTGGCAGTA
CATCAATGGGCGTGGATAGCGGTTTGACTCACGGGGATTTCCAAGTCTCCACCCCATTGACGTCAATGGG
AGTTTGTTTTGGCACCAAAATCAACGGGACTTTCCAAAATGTCGTAACAACTCCGCCCCATTGACGCAAA
TGGGCGGTAGGCGTGTACGGTGGGAGGTCTATATAAGCAGAGCTCTCTGGCTAACTAGAGAACCCACTGC
TTACTGGCTTATCGAAATTAATACGACTCACTATAGGGAGACCCAAGCTGACCATGGCCACCGGTGAATT
CTCAGGCTCTGGATCCCCCGGGAGCTCCCCGAAACGCCCTAAGCTGCTGCGTGAATATTACGATTGGCTG
GTTGATAACAGCTTTACCCCATATCTGGTGGTGGATGCCACATACCTGGGCGTGAACGTGCCCGTGGAGT
ATGTGAAAGACGGTCAGATCGTGCTGAATCTGTCTGCAAGTGCGACCGGCAACCTGCAACTGACAAATGA
TTTTATCCAGTTCAACGCCCAGTTTAAGGGCGTGTCTCGTGAACTGTATATCCCGATGGGTGCCGCTCTG
GCCATTTACGCTCGCGAGAACGGCGATGGTGTGATGTTCGAACCAGAAGAAATCTATGACGAGCTGAATA
TTGGTCCCGGGTAAGTTTAAACCGCTGATCAGCCTCGACTGTGCCTTCTAGTTGCCAGCCATCTGTTGTT
TGCCCCTCCCCCGTGCCTTCCTTGACCCTGGAAGGTGCCACTCCCACTGTCCTTTCCTAATAAAATGAGG
AAATTGCATCGCATTGTCTGAGTAGGTGTCATTCTATTCTGGGGGGTGGGGTGGGGCAGGACAGCAAGGG
GGAGGATTGGGAAGACAATAGCAGGCATGCTGGGGATGCGGTGGGCTCTATGGCTTCTGAGGCGGAAAGA
ACCAGCTGGGGCTCTAGGGGGTATCCCC
[124 nt withheld, positions 1429-1552]
C
[91 nt withheld, positions 1554-1644]
A
[49 nt withheld, positions 1646-1694]
CCTTTGACGTTGGAGTCCACGTTCTTT
[37 nt withheld, positions 1722-1758]
ACCCTATCTCGGTCTATTCTTTTGATTTATAAGGGATTTTGCCGATTTCGGCCTATTGGTTAAAAAATGA
GCTGATTTAACAAAAATTTAACGCGAATTAATTCTGTGGAATGTGTGTCAGTTAGGGTGTGGAAAGTCCC
CAGGCTCCCCAGCAGGCAGAAGTATGCAAAGCATGCATCTCAATTAGTCAGCAACCAGGTGTGGAAAGTC
CCCAGGCTCCCCAGCAGGCAGAAGTATGCAAAGCATGCATCTCAATTAGTCAGCAACCATAGTCCCGCCC
CTAACTCCGCCCATCCCGCCCCTAACTCCGCCCAGTTCCGCCCATTCTCCGCCCCATGGCTGACTAATTT
TTTTTATTTATGCAGAGGCCGAGGCCGCCTCTGCCTCTGAGCTATTCCAGAAGTAGTGAGGAGGCTTTTT
TGGAGGCCTAGGCTTTTGCAAAAAGCTCTCGGGAGCTTGTATATCCATTTTCGGATCTGATCAAGAGACA
GGATGAGGATCGTTTCGCATGATTGAACAAGATGGATTGCACGCAGGTTCTCCGGCCGCTTGGGTGGAGA
GGCTATTCGGCTATGACTGGGCACAACAGACAATCGGCTGCTCTGATGCCGCCGTGTTCCGGCTGTCAGC
GCAGGGGCGCCCGGTTCTTTTTGTCAAGACCGACCTGTCCGGTGCCCTGAATGAACTGCAGGACGAGGCA
GCGCGGCTATCGTGGCTGGCCACGACGGGCGTTCCTTGCGCAGCTGTGCTCGACGTTGTCACTGAAGCGG
GAAGGGACTGGCTGCTATTGGGCGAAGTGCCGGGGCAGGATCTCCTGTCATCTCACCTTGCTCCTGCCGA
GAAAGTATCCATCATGGCTGATGCAATGCGGCGGCTGCATACGCTTGATCCGGCTACCTGCCCATTCGAC
CACCAAGCGAAACATCGCATCGAGCGAGCACGTACTCGGATGGAAGCCGGTCTTGTCGATCAGGATGATC
TGGACGAAGAGCATCAGGGGCTCGCGCCAGCCGAACTGTTCGCCAGGCTCAAGGCGCGCATGCCCGACGG
CGAGGATCTCGTCGTGACCCATGGCGATGCCTGCTTGCCGAATATCATGGTGGAAAATGGCCGCTTTTCT
GGATTCATCGACTGTGGCCGGCTGGGTGTGGCGGACCGCTATCAGGACATAGCGTTGGCTACCCGTGATA
TTGCTGAAGAGCTTGGCGGCGAATGGGCTGACCGCTTCCTCGTGCTTTACGGTATCGCCGCTCCCGATTC
GCAGCGCATCGCCTTCTATCGCCTTCTTGACGAGTTCTTCTGAGCGGGACTCTGGGGTTCGAAATGACCG
ACCAAGCGACGCCCAACCTGCCATCACGAGATTTCGATTCCACCGCCGCCTTCTATGAAAGGTTGGGCTT
CGGAATCGTTTTCCGGGACGCCGGCTGGATGATCCTCCAGCGCGGGGATCTCATGCTGGAGTTCTTCGCC
CACCCCAACTTGTTTATTGCAGCTTATAATGGTTACAAATAAAGCAATAGCATCACAAATTTCACAAATA
AAGCATTTTTTTCACTGCATTCTAGTTGTGGTTTGTCCAAACTCATCAATGTATCTTATCATGTCTGTAT
ACCGTCGACCTCTAGCTAGAGCTTGGCGTAATCATGGTCATAGCTGTTTCCTGTGTGAAATTGTTATCCG
CTCACAATTCCACACAACATACGAGCCGGAAGCATAAAGTGTAAAGCCTGGGGTGCCTAATGAGTGAGCT
AACTCACATTAATTGCGTTGCGCTCACTGCCCGCTTTCCAGTCGGGAAACCTGTCGTGCCAGCTGCATTA
ATGAATCGGCCAACGCGCGGGGAGAGGCGGTTTGCGTATTGGGCGCTCTTCCGCTTCCTCGCTCACTGAC
TCGCTGCGCTCGGTCGTTCGGCTGCGGCGAGCGGTATCAGCTCACTCAAAGGCGGTAATACGGTTATCCA
CAGAATCAGGGGATAACGCAGGAAAGAACATGTGAGCAAAAGGCCAGCAAAAGGCCAGGAACCGTAAAAA
GGCCGCGTTGCTGGCGTTTTTCCATAGGCTCCGCCCCCCTGACGAGCATCACAAAAATCGACGCTCAAGT
CAGAGGTGGCGAAACCCGACAGGACTATAAAGATACCAGGCGTTTCCCCCTGGAAGCTCCCTCGTGCGCT
CTCCTGTTCCGACCCTGCCGCTTACCGGATACCTGTCCGCCTTTCTCCCTTCGGGAAGCGTGGCGCTTTC
TCATAGCTCACGCTGTAGGTATCTCAGTTCGGTGTAGGTCGTTCGCTCCAAGCTGGGCTGTGTGCACGAA
CCCCCCGTTCAGCCCGACCGCTGCGCCTTATCCGGTAACTATCGTCTTGAGTCCAACCCGGTAAGACACG
ACTTATCGCCACTGGCAGCAGCCACTGGTAACAGGATTAGCAGAGCGAGGTATGTAGGCGGTGCTACAGA
GTTCTTGAAGTGGTGGCCTAACTACGGCTACACTAGAAGAACAGTATTTGGTATCTGCGCTCTGCTGAAG
CCAGTTACCTTCGGAAAAAGAGTTGGTAGCTCTTGATCCGGCAAACAAACCACCGCTGGTAGCGGTGGTT
TTTTTGTTTGCAAGCAGCAGATTACGCGCAGAAAAAAAGGATCTCAAGAAGATCCTTTGATCTTTTCTAC
GGGGTCTGACGCTCAGTGGAACGAAAACTCACGTTAAGGGATTTTGGTCATGAGATTATCAAAAAGGATC
TTCACCTAGATCCTTTTAAATTAAAAATGAAGTTTTAAATCAATCTAAAGTATATATGAGTAAACTTGGT
CTGACAGTTACCAATGCTTAATCAGTGAGGCACCTATCTCAGCGATCTGTCTATTTCGTTCATCCATAGT
TGCCTGACTCCCCGTCGTGTAGATAACTACGATACGGGAGGGCTTACCATCTGGCCCCAGTGCTGCAATG
ATACCGCGAGACCCACGCTCACCGGCTCCAGATTTATCAGCAATAAACCAGCCAGCCGGAAGGGCCGAGC
GCAGAAGTGGTCCTGCAACTTTATCCGCCTCCATCCAGTCTATTAATTGTTGCCGGGAAGCTAGAGTAAG
TAGTTCGCCAGTTAATAGTTTGCGCAACGTTGTTGCCATTGCTACAGGCATCGTGGTGTCACGCTCGTCG
TTTGGTATGGCTTCATTCAGCTCCGGTTCCCAACGATCAAGGCGAGTTACATGATCCCCCATGTTGTGCA
AAAAAGCGGTTAGCTCCTTCGGTCCTCCGATCGTTGTCAGAAGTAAGTTGGCCGCAGTGTTATCACTCAT
GGTTATGGCAGCACTGCATAATTCTCTTACTGTCATGCCATCCGTAAGATGCTTTTCTGTGACTGGTGAG
TACTCAACCAAGTCATTCTGAGAATAGTGTATGCGGCGACCGAGTTGCTCTTGCCCGGCGTCAATACGGG
ATAATACCGCGCCACATAGCAGAACTTTAAAAGTGCTCATCATTGGAAAACGTTCTTCGGGGCGAAAACT
CTCAAGGATCTTACCGCTGTTGAGATCCAGTTCGATGTAACCCACTCGTGCACCCAACTGATCTTCAGCA
TCTTTTACTTTCACCAGCGTTTCTGGGTGAGCAAAAACAGGAAGGCAAAATGCCGCAAAAAAGGGAATAA
GGGCGACACGGAAATGTTGAATACTCATACTCTTCCTTTTTCAATATTATTGAAGCATTTATCAGGGTTA
TTGTCTCATGAGCGGATACATATTTGAATGTATTTAGAAAAATAAACAAATAGGGGTTCCGCGCACATTT
CCCCGAAAAGTGCCACCTGACGTCGACGGATCGGGAGATCTCCCGATCCCCTATGGTGCACTCTCAGTAC
AATCTGCTCTGATGCCGCATAGTTAAGCCAGTATCTGCTCCCTGCTTGTGTGTTGGAGGTCGCTGAGTAG
TGCGCGAGCAAAATTTAAGCTACAACAA
