>Addgene plasmid #131218 | pOVC1_X_EcSSPB-micro | depositor partial sequence | sequence record 251493 | pOVC1_X_EcSSPB-micro
ACCATGGCCACCGGTGAATTCTCAGGCTCTGGATCCCCCGGGAGCTCCCCGAAACGCCCTAAGCTGCTGC
GTGAATATTACGATTGGCTGGTTGATAACAGCTTTACCCCATATCTGGTGGTGGATGCCACATACCTGGG
CGTGAACGTGCCCGTGGAGTATGTGAAAGACGGTCAGATCGTGCTGAATCTGTCTGCAAGTGCGACCGGC
AACCTGCAACTGACAAATGATTTTATCCAGTTCAACGCCCAGTTTAAGGGCGTGTCTCGTGAACTGTATA
TCCCGATGGGTGCCGCTCTGGCCATTTACGCTCGCGAGAACGGCGATGGTGTGATGTTCGAACCAGAAGA
AATCTATGACGAGCTGAATATTGGTCCCGGGTAA
